Addgene plasmid #156691: pD649-HAsp-NCR3LG1-Fc(DAPA)-AviTag-6xHis
Purpose: Mammalian expression of cell-surface protein extracellular domain fused to Fc(DAPA)-Avi-6xHis. Protein is secreted from cells.
Depositing lab: Chris Garcia. Depositing organization: Stanford University. Publication: A Human IgSF Cell-Surface Interactome Reveals a Complex Network of Protein-Protein Interactions. Wojtowicz WM, Vielmetter J, Fernandes RA, Siepe DH, Eastman CL, Chisholm GB, Cox S, Klock H, Anderson PW, Rue SM, Miller JJ, Glaser SM, Bragstad ML, Vance J, Lam AW, Lesley SA, Zinn K, Garcia KC. Cell. 2020 Aug 20;182(4):1027-1043.e17. doi: 10.1016/j.cell.2020.07.025. PubMed 32822567.
Backbone
  Vector backbone: pD649
  Backbone size w/o insert (bp): 6106
  Vector type: Mammalian Expression
Growth in bacteria
  Bacterial resistance: Ampicillin, 100 μg/mL
  Growth temperature: 37°C
  Growth strain: DH5alpha
  Copy number: High Copy
Gene/Insert
  Gene/Insert name: NCR3LG1 (alt name: NR3L1)
  Species: H. sapiens (human)
  Insert size (bp): 714
  Mutation: Fc region of human IgG contains D265A and P329A mutations (DAPA)
  Entrez Gene: NCR3LG1 (a.k.a. B7-H6, B7H6, DKFZp686O24166)
  Promoter: CMV/SP6
  Tag / fusion protein: Fc(DAPA)-AviTag-6xHis (C terminal on backbone)
  Cloning method: Restriction Enzyme; 5′ cloning site GCGGCCGC (not destroyed); 3′ cloning site GGCGCGCC (not destroyed)
  Sequencing primers: 5′ ATTTAGGTGACACTATAG; 3′ CACGTACCAGTTGAACTTCACC
Resource information
  A portion of this plasmid was derived from a plasmid made by: synthesis by ThermoFisher
Terms and licenses: Academic/Nonprofit Terms; Industry Terms: Not Available to Industry
Depositor comments: Some plasmids in this collection may have an IS4-like element ISVsa5 family transposase upstream of the CMV promoter.
How to cite: pD649-HAsp-NCR3LG1-Fc(DAPA)-AviTag-6xHis was a gift from Chris Garcia (Addgene plasmid # 156691 ; http://n2t.net/addgene:156691 ; RRID:Addgene_156691)
