[The description below was written by a language model from this plasmid's Addgene catalogue record and pLannotate feature annotations shown in this document.]
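Description:
pD649-HAsp-NCR3LG1-Fc(DAPA)-AviTag-6xHis is a mammalian expression plasmid built on the pD649 backbone for producing a secreted, Fc-fused form of the extracellular domain of human NCR3LG1 (also known as B7-H6). It is maintained in E. coli as a high-copy plasmid through a ColE1/pUC-type origin and selected with ampicillin via the β-lactamase gene. The annotated sequence also contains an SV40 early promoter/EM7 promoter cassette driving a puromycin N-acetyltransferase coding region (annotated as a fragment), followed by a short bleomycin-resistance remnant and an SV40 polyadenylation signal. This could allow puromycin selection in mammalian cells, although the record does not state it as a selection marker. Small kanamycin-resistance, lacZα, f1 ori and rrnB terminator fragments appear to be non-functional backbone remnants.

The expression unit consists of the CMV enhancer and immediate-early promoter, a fragment of CMV intron A, and an SP6 promoter just upstream of the coding region, which serves as a sequencing primer site and could support in vitro transcription. The open reading frame begins with a signal peptide (named HAsp in the construct; the annotation tool matched part of it to an immunoglobulin heavy-chain signal sequence). It continues with the 714 bp NCR3LG1 ectodomain cloned between retained NotI and AscI sites, then a human IgG1 Fc region carrying the D265A and P329A (DAPA) substitutions, which are generally used to reduce Fc effector interactions. An AviTag for site-specific BirA biotinylation and a 6xHis tag for metal-affinity purification complete the fusion, and a bGH polyadenylation signal terminates the transcript. The plasmid belongs to a collection made for screening human IgSF cell-surface protein interactions. The depositor notes that some members of the collection may carry an IS4-like transposase insertion upstream of the CMV promoter, but no such element is annotated here.
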