Features (pLannotate 1.2.2; 20 found; start..end, strand, type, name):
     67..91      -  CDS            KanR (fragment): aminoglycoside phosphotransferase; aph(3')-Ia; confers resistance to kanamycin
    202..790     +  rep_origin     ori: high-copy-number ColE1/pMB1/pBR322/pUC origin of replication
   1015..1032    +  terminator     rrnB T2 terminator (fragment): transcription terminator T2 from the E. coli rrnB gene
   1057..1076    -  CDS            lacZα (fragment): LacZα fragment of β-galactosidase; lacZ fragment
   1532..1548    +  protein_bind   lac operator: The lac repressor binds to the lac operator to inhibit transcription in E. coli. This inhibition can be relieved by adding lactose or isopropyl-β-D-thiogalactopyranoside (IPTG). lac repressor encoded by lacI
   1791..2094    +  enhancer       CMV enhancer: human cytomegalovirus immediate early enhancer
   2095..2298    +  promoter       CMV promoter: human cytomegalovirus (CMV) immediate early promoter
   2434..2477    +  intron         CMV intron (fragment): modified intron A from human cytomegalovirus
   2529..2547    +  promoter       SP6 promoter: promoter for bacteriophage SP6 RNA polymerase
   2551..2588    +  CDS            IgH signal sequence (fragment): signal sequence from the mouse immunoglobulin heavy chain variable region
   3126..4103    +  CDS            IGHG1: IGHG1_HUMAN - Experimental evidence at protein level: Swiss-Prot protein existence level 1. Constant region of immunoglobulin heavy chains. Immunoglobulins, also known as antibodies, are membrane-bound or secreted glycoproteins produced by B lymphocytes. In the recognition phase of humoral immunity, the membrane-bound immunoglobulins serve as receptors which, upon binding of a specific antigen, trigger the clonal expansion and differentiation of B lymphocytes into immunoglobulins- secreting plasma cells. Secreted immunoglobulins mediate the effector phase of humoral immunity, which results in
   4318..4429    +  polyA_signal   bGH poly(A) signal: bovine growth hormone polyadenylation signal
   4430..4538    +  rep_origin     f1 ori (fragment): f1 bacteriophage origin of replication; arrow indicates direction of (+) strand synthesis
   4552..4881    +  promoter       SV40 promoter: SV40 enhancer and early promoter
   4929..4976    +  promoter       EM7 promoter: synthetic bacterial promoter&nbsp
   4995..5594    +  CDS            PuroR (fragment): puromycin N-acetyltransferase; pac from Streptomyces; confers resistance to puromycin
   5604..5729    +  CDS            ble (fragment): BLE_KLEPN - Experimental evidence at protein level: Swiss-Prot protein existence level 1. Binding protein with a strong affinity to the bleomycin family of antibiotics. Binds to CL990; an antimitotic-antibiotic compound. From Klebsiella pneumoniae.
   5724..5845    +  polyA_signal   SV40 poly(A) signal: SV40 polyadenylation signal
   5898..6758    -  CDS            AmpR: β-lactamase; bla; confers resistance to ampicillin, carbenicillin, and related antibiotics
   6761..37      -  promoter       AmpR promoter (fragment) (across the origin): bla
>Addgene plasmid #156691 | pD649-HAsp-NCR3LG1-Fc(DAPA)-AviTag-6xHis | addgene full sequence | sequence record 447063 | Addgene NGS Result
TATTTGAATGTATTTAGAAAAATAAACAAATAGGGGTCAGTGTTACAACCAATTAACCAATTCTGAACAT
TATCGCGAGCCCATTTATACCTGAATATGGCTCATAACACCCCTTGCTCATGACCAAAATCCCTTAACGT
GAGTTACGCGCGCGTCGTTCCACTGAGCGTCAGACCCCGTAGAAAAGATCAAAGGATCTTCTTGAGATCC
TTTTTTTCTGCGCGTAATCTGCTGCTTGCAAACAAAAAAACCACCGCTACCAGCGGTGGTTTGTTTGCCG
GATCAAGAGCTACCAACTCTTTTTCCGAAGGTAACTGGCTTCAGCAGAGCGCAGATACCAAATACTGTTC
TTCTAGTGTAGCCGTAGTTAGCCCACCACTTCAAGAACTCTGTAGCACCGCCTACATACCTCGCTCTGCT
AATCCTGTTACCAGTGGCTGCTGCCAGTGGCGATAAGTCGTGTCTTACCGGGTTGGACTCAAGACGATAG
TTACCGGATAAGGCGCAGCGGTCGGGCTGAACGGGGGGTTCGTGCACACAGCCCAGCTTGGAGCGAACGA
CCTACACCGAACTGAGATACCTACAGCGTGAGCTATGAGAAAGCGCCACGCTTCCCGAAGGGAGAAAGGC
GGACAGGTATCCGGTAAGCGGCAGGGTCGGAACAGGAGAGCGCACGAGGGAGCTTCCAGGGGGAAACGCC
TGGTATCTTTATAGTCCTGTCGGGTTTCGCCACCTCTGACTTGAGCGTCGATTTTTGTGATGCTCGTCAG
GGGGGCGGAGCCTATGGAAAAACGCCAGCAACGCGGCCTTTTTACGGTTCCTGGCCTTTTGCTGGCCTTT
TGCTCACATGTTCTTTCCTGCGTTATCCCCTGATTCTGTGGATAACCGTATTACCGCCTTTGAGTGAGCT
GATACCGCTCGCCGCAGCCGAACGACCGAGCGCAGCGAGTCAGTGAGCGAGGAAGCGGAAGGCGAGAGTA
GGGAACTGCCAGGCATCAAACTAAGCAGAAGGCCCCTGACGGATGGCCTTTTTGCGTTTCTACAAACTCT
TTCTGTGTTGTAAAACGACGGCCAGTCTTAAGCTCGGGCCCCCTGGGCGGTTCTGATAACGAGTAATCGT
TAATCCGCAAATAACGTAAAAACCCGCTTCGGCGGGTTTTTTTATGGGGGGAGTTTAGGGAAAGAGCATT
TGTCAGAATATTTAAGGGCGCCTGTCACTTTGCTTGATATATGAGAATTATTTAACCTTATAAATGAGAA
AAAAGCAACGCACTTTAAATAAGATACGTTGCTTTTTCGATTGATGAACACCTATAATTAAACTATTCAT
CTATTATTTATGATTTTTTGTATATACAATATTTCTAGTTTGTTAAAGAGAATTAAGAAAATAAATCTCG
AAAATAATAAAGGGAAAATCAGTTTTTGATATCAAAATTATACATGTCAACGATAATACAAAATATAATA
CAAACTATAAGATGTTATCAGTATTTATTATCATTTAGAATAAATTTTGTGTCGCCCTTAATTGTGAGCG
GATAACAATTACGAGCTTCATGCACAGTGGCGTTGACTCAATATTGGCCATTAGCCATATTATTCATTGG
TTATATAGCATAAATCAATATTGGCTATTGGCCATTGCATACGTTGTATCTATATCATAATATGTACATT
TATATTGGCTCATGTCCAATATGACCGCCATGTTGGCATTGATTATTGACTAGTTATTAATAGTAATCAA
TTACGGGGTCATTAGTTCATAGCCCATATATGGAGTTCCGCGTTACATAACTTACGGTAAATGGCCCGCC
TGGCTGACCGCCCAACGACCCCCGCCCATTGACGTCAATAATGACGTATGTTCCCATAGTAACGCCAATA
GGGACTTTCCATTGACGTCAATGGGTGGAGTATTTACGGTAAACTGCCCACTTGGCAGTACATCAAGTGT
ATCATATGCCAAGTACGCCCCCTATTGACGTCAATGACGGTAAATGGCCCGCCTGGCATTATGCCCAGTA
CATGACCTTATGGGACTTTCCTACTTGGCAGTACATCTACGTATTAGTCATCGCTATTACCATGGTGATG
CGGTTTTGGCAGTACATCAATGGGCGTGGATAGCGGTTTGACTCACGGGGATTTCCAAGTCTCCACCCCA
TTGACGTCAATGGGAGTTTGTTTTGGCACCAAAATCAACGGGACTTTCCAAAATGTCGTAACAACTCCGC
CCCATTGACGCAAATGGGCGGTAGGCGTGTACGGTGGGAGGTCTATATAAGCAGAGCTCGTTTAGTGAAC
CGTCAGATCGCCTGGAGACGCCATCCACGCTGTTTTGACCTCCATAGAAGACACCGGGACCGATCCAGCC
TCCGCGGCCGGGAACGGTGCATTGGAACGCGGATTCCCCGTGCCAAGAGTGACGTAAGTACCGCCTATAG
AGTCTATAGGCCCACCCCCTTGGCTTCGTTAGAACGCGGCTACAATTAATACATAACCTTATGTATCATA
CACATACGATTTAGGTGACACTATAGAATAACATCCACTTTGCCTTTCTCTCCACAGGTGTCCACTCCCA
GGTCCAACTGCACCTCGGTTCTATCGAAAACGCGCCTGCTAGCGCCACCATGAAGACCATCATTGCCCTG
AGCTACATCTTCTGCCTGGTGTTCGCTGCGGCCGCCGATCTGAAGGTTGAAATGATGGCTGGCGGCACCC
AGATCACCCCTCTGAACGACAATGTGACCATCTTCTGCAACATCTTCTACAGCCAGCCTCTGAACATCAC
CAGCATGGGCATCACCTGGTTCTGGAAGTCCCTGACCTTCGACAAAGAAGTGAAGGTTTTCGAGTTCTTC
GGCGACCACCAAGAGGCCTTTAGACCTGGCGCTATCGTGTCCCCTTGGAGACTGAAAAGCGGCGACGCTT
CTCTGAGACTGCCCGGCATTCAACTGGAAGAGGCCGGCGAGTACAGATGCGAGGTTGTGGTTACACCTCT
GAAGGCCCAGGGCACAGTGCAGCTGGAAGTTGTGGCTTCTCCAGCCTCCAGACTGCTGCTGGATCAAGTG
GGCATGAAGGAAAACGAGGACAAGTACATGTGCGAGAGCAGCGGCTTCTACCCCGAGGCCATCAATATCA
CCTGGGAGAAGCAGACCCAGAAGTTCCCTCATCCTATCGAGATCAGCGAGGACGTGATCACAGGCCCCAC
CATCAAGAACATGGACGGCACCTTCAACGTGACCAGCTGCCTGAAGCTGAACAGCTCTCAAGAGGACCCT
GGCACCGTGTATCAGTGTGTTGTCAGACACGCCAGCCTGCACACCCCACTGAGAAGCAATTTCACCCTGA
CAGCCGCCAGACACAGCCTGAGCGAGACAGAGAAAACCGACAACTTCTCTGGCGCGCCGGGCGGCGACAA
GACCCACACCTGCCCCCCCTGCCCAGCTCCAGAACTGCTGGGAGGGCCTTCCGTGTTCCTGTTCCCCCCC
AAGCCCAAGGACACCCTGATGATCAGCAGGACCCCCGAGGTGACCTGCGTGGTGGTGGCCGTGTCCCACG
AGGACCCAGAGGTGAAGTTCAACTGGTACGTGGACGGCGTGGAGGTGCACAACGCCAAGACCAAGCCCAG
AGAGGAGCAGTACAACAGCACCTACAGGGTGGTGTCCGTGCTGACCGTGCTGCACCAGGACTGGCTGAAC
GGCAAAGAATACAAGTGCAAAGTCTCCAACAAGGCCCTGGCTGCCCCAATCGAAAAGACAATCAGCAAGG
CCAAGGGCCAGCCACGGGAGCCCCAGGTGTACACCCTGCCCCCCAGCCGGGAGGAGATGACCAAGAACCA
GGTGTCCCTGACCTGTCTGGTGAAGGGCTTCTACCCCAGCGATATCGCCGTGGAGTGGGAGAGCAACGGC
CAGCCCGAGAACAACTACAAGACCACCCCCCCAGTGCTGGACAGCGACGGCAGCTTCTTCCTGTACAGCA
AGCTGACCGTGGACAAGTCCAGGTGGCAGCAGGGCAACGTGTTCAGCTGCAGCGTGATGCACGAGGCCCT
GCACAACCACTACACCCAGAAGTCCCTGAGCCTGAGCCCCGGCGGCAGCGGTCTTAATGATATTTTCGAG
GCTCAGAAGATTGAGTGGCATGAACACCACCACCATCACCACTAAGGCCGGCCTGTAGTCACTGGCACAA
CGCGTTACCCGGTAAGCCAATCGGGTATACACGGTCGTCATACTGCAGACAGGGTTCTTCTACTTTGCAA
GATAGTCTTGAGTAGTAAAATAAATAGATAGAGAAAATCAGCCTCGACTGTGCCTTCTAGTTGCCAGCCA
TCTGTTGTTTGCCCCTCCCCCGTGCCTTCCTTGACCCTGGAAGGTGCCACTCCCACTGTCCTTTCCTAAT
AAAATGAGGAAATTGCATCACAACACTCAACCCTATCTCGGTCTATTCTTTTGATTTATAAGGGATTTTG
CCGATTTCGGCCTATTGGTTAAAAAATGAGCTGATTTAACAAAAATTTAACGCGAATTAATTCTGTGGAA
TGTGTGTCAGTTAGGGTGTGGAAAGTCCCCAGGCTCCCCAGCAGGCAGAAGTATGCAAAGCATGCATCTC
AATTAGTCAGCAACCAGGTGTGGAAAGTCCCCAGGCTCCCCAGCAGGCAGAAGTATGCAAAGCATGCATC
TCAATTAGTCAGCAACCATAGTCCCGCCCCTAACTCCGCCCATCCCGCCCCTAACTCCGCCCAGTTCCGC
CCATTCTCCGCCCCATGGCTGACTAATTTTTTTTATTTATGCAGAGGCCGAGGCCGCCTCTGCCTCTGAG
CTATTCCAGAAGTAGTGAGGAGGCTTTTTTGGAGGCCTAGGCTTTTGCAAAAAGCTCCCGGGAGCTTGTA
TATCCATTTTCGGATCTGATCAGCACGTGTTGACAATTAATCATCGGCATAGTATATCGGCATAGTATAA
TACGACAAGGTGAGGAACTAAACCATGACCGAGTACAAGCCCACGGTGCGCCTCGCCACCCGCGACGACG
TCCCCAGGGCCGTACGCACCCTCGCCGCCGCGTTCGCCGACTACCCCGCCACGCGCCACACCGTCGATCC
GGACCGCCACATCGAGCGGGTCACCGAGCTGCAAGAACTCTTCCTCACGCGCGTCGGGCTCGACATCGGC
AAGGTGTGGGTCGCGGACGACGGCGCCGCGGTGGCGGTCTGGACCACGCCGGAGAGCGTCGAAGCGGGGG
CGGTGTTCGCCGAGATCGGCCCGCGCATGGCCGAGTTGAGCGGTTCCCGGCTGGCCGCGCAGCAACAGAT
GGAAGGCCTCCTGGCGCCGCACCGGCCCAAGGAGCCCGCGTGGTTCCTGGCCACCGTCGGCGTCTCGCCC
GACCACCAGGGCAAGGGTCTGGGCAGCGCCGTCGTGCTCCCCGGAGTGGAGGCGGCCGAGCGCGCCGGGG
TGCCCGCCTTCCTGGAGACATCCGCGCCCCGCAACCTCCCCTTCTACGAGCGGCTCGGCTTCACCGTCAC
CGCCGACGTCGAGGTGCCCGAAGGACCGCGCACCTGGTGCATGACCCGCAAGCCCGGTGCCTGACACGTG
CTACGAGATTTCGATTCCACCGCCGCCTTCTATGAAAGGTTGGGCTTCGGAATCGTTTTCCGGGACGCCG
GCTGGATGATCCTCCAGCGCGGGGATCTCATGCTGGAGTTCTTCGCCCACCCCAACTTGTTTATTGCAGC
TTATAATGGTTACAAATAAAGCAATAGCATCACAAATTTCACAAATAAAGCATTTTTTTCACTGCATTCT
AGTTGTGGTTTGTCCAAACTCATCAATGTATCTTATCATGTCTGTATACCGTCGACCTCTAGCTAGAGCT
TGGCGTAATCATGGTCATTACCAATGCTTAATCAGTGAGGCACCTATCTCAGCGATCTGTCTATTTCGTT
CATCCATAGTTGCCTGACTCCCCGTCGTGTAGATAACTACGATACGGGAGGGCTTACCATCTGGCCCCAG
CGCTGCGATGATACCGCGAGAACCACGCTCACCGGCTCCGGATTTATCAGCAATAAACCAGCCAGCCGGA
AGGGCCGAGCGCAGAAGTGGTCCTGCAACTTTATCCGCCTCCATCCAGTCTATTAATTGTTGCCGGGAAG
CTAGAGTAAGTAGTTCGCCAGTTAATAGTTTGCGCAACGTTGTTGCCATCGCTACAGGCATCGTGGTGTC
ACGCTCGTCGTTTGGTATGGCTTCATTCAGCTCCGGTTCCCAACGATCAAGGCGAGTTACATGATCCCCC
ATGTTGTGCAAAAAAGCGGTTAGCTCCTTCGGTCCTCCGATCGTTGTCAGAAGTAAGTTGGCCGCAGTGT
TATCACTCATGGTTATGGCAGCACTGCATAATTCTCTTACTGTCATGCCATCCGTAAGATGCTTTTCTGT
GACTGGTGAGTACTCAACCAAGTCATTCTGAGAATAGTGTATGCGGCGACCGAGTTGCTCTTGCCCGGCG
TCAATACGGGATAATACCGCGCCACATAGCAGAACTTTAAAAGTGCTCATCATTGGAAAACGTTCTTCGG
GGCGAAAACTCTCAAGGATCTTACCGCTGTTGAGATCCAGTTCGATGTAACCCACTCGTGCACCCAACTG
ATCTTCAGCATCTTTTACTTTCACCAGCGTTTCTGGGTGAGCAAAAACAGGAAGGCAAAATGCCGCAAAA
AAGGGAATAAGGGCGACACGGAAATGTTGAATACTCATATTCTTCCTTTTTCAATATTATTGAAGCATTT
ATCAGGGTTATTGTCTCATGAGCGGATACA
