>Addgene plasmid #156691 | pD649-HAsp-NCR3LG1-Fc(DAPA)-AviTag-6xHis | depositor partial sequence | sequence record 302492 | insert (extracellular domain)
GATCTGAAGGTTGAAATGATGGCTGGCGGCACCCAGATCACCCCTCTGAACGACAATGTGACCATCTTCT
GCAACATCTTCTACAGCCAGCCTCTGAACATCACCAGCATGGGCATCACCTGGTTCTGGAAGTCCCTGAC
CTTCGACAAAGAAGTGAAGGTTTTCGAGTTCTTCGGCGACCACCAAGAGGCCTTTAGACCTGGCGCTATC
GTGTCCCCTTGGAGACTGAAAAGCGGCGACGCTTCTCTGAGACTGCCCGGCATTCAACTGGAAGAGGCCG
GCGAGTACAGATGCGAGGTTGTGGTTACACCTCTGAAGGCCCAGGGCACAGTGCAGCTGGAAGTTGTGGC
TTCTCCAGCCTCCAGACTGCTGCTGGATCAAGTGGGCATGAAGGAAAACGAGGACAAGTACATGTGCGAG
AGCAGCGGCTTCTACCCCGAGGCCATCAATATCACCTGGGAGAAGCAGACCCAGAAGTTCCCTCATCCTA
TCGAGATCAGCGAGGACGTGATCACAGGCCCCACCATCAAGAACATGGACGGCACCTTCAACGTGACCAG
CTGCCTGAAGCTGAACAGCTCTCAAGAGGACCCTGGCACCGTGTATCAGTGTGTTGTCAGACACGCCAGC
CTGCACACCCCACTGAGAAGCAATTTCACCCTGACAGCCGCCAGACACAGCCTGAGCGAGACAGAGAAAA
CCGACAACTTCTCT
